Addgene plasmid #203126: Salsa-BC285-P3H9
Purpose: Expression of barcoded reporter plasmid for PRESTO-Salsa; EGFP/BC285
Depositing lab: Noah Palm. Depositing organization: Yale University. Publication: Highly multiplexed bioactivity screening reveals human and microbiota metabolome-GPCRome interactions. Chen H, Rosen CE, Gonzalez-Hernandez JA, Song D, Potempa J, Ring AM, Palm NW. Cell. 2023 Jul 6;186(14):3095-3110.e19. doi: 10.1016/j.cell.2023.05.024. Epub 2023 Jun 14. PubMed 37321219.
Backbone
  Vector backbone: pCER206
  Vector type: Mammalian Expression
Growth in bacteria
  Bacterial resistance: Ampicillin, 100 μg/mL
  Growth temperature: 37°C
  Growth strain: DH5alpha
  Copy number: High Copy
Gene/Insert
  Gene/Insert name: EGFP/BC285
  Species: Synthetic
  Insert size (bp): 730
  Promoter: Tet Response Element (TRE)
  Cloning method: Restriction Enzyme; 5′ cloning site BsrGI (not destroyed); 3′ cloning site HindIII (not destroyed)
  Sequencing primers: 5′ Custom primer (GAAGCGCGATCACATGG)
Terms and licenses: Academic/Nonprofit Terms; Industry Terms: Not Available to Industry
How to cite: Salsa-BC285-P3H9 was a gift from Noah Palm (Addgene plasmid # 203126 ; http://n2t.net/addgene:203126 ; RRID:Addgene_203126)
