[The description below was written by a language model from this plasmid's Addgene catalogue record and pLannotate feature annotations shown in this document.]
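Description:
Salsa-BC285-P3H9 is a mammalian expression plasmid of about 5.1 kb built on the pCER206 backbone. It is one member of a set of barcoded reporter plasmids for PRESTO-Salsa, a highly multiplexed assay for screening GPCR activation. It is propagated in E. coli as a high-copy plasmid through a ColE1/pUC-type origin and is selected with ampicillin via the bla (AmpR) gene and its native promoter. The feature table shows no mammalian selection marker; the short lacI, streptomycin phosphotransferase and SV40 large T antigen matches appear to be backbone remnants rather than functional genes.

The payload is a synthetic insert of roughly 730 bp, listed as EGFP/BC285, placed under a tetracycline response element. The annotation shows a central block of tetO repeats flanked by minimal promoter elements pointing in opposite directions, which suggests a bidirectional Tet-responsive arrangement. On one side, a TRE3G-type promoter fragment drives the mammalian codon-optimised EGFP coding sequence, followed by a short polylinker region and an SV40 polyadenylation signal. The barcode is not annotated separately. The BsrGI and HindIII cloning sites suggest that it sits just downstream of EGFP, in the transcribed 3′ region, although the record does not state this. On the other side, a minimal CMV promoter faces a polylinker fragment, a rabbit β-globin intron with exon sequence, and a β-globin poly(A) signal, with no annotated coding insert.

In use, a tetracycline-controlled transactivator released on receptor activation would induce transcription from the TRE. This would produce EGFP mRNA carrying the BC285 barcode, so that pairing each barcode with a particular receptor lets the activity of many receptors be read out together by sequencing. The record does not say which receptor is paired with BC285.
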