Features (pLannotate 1.2.2; 17 found; start..end, strand, type, name):
      2..55      +  CDS            lacI (fragment): lac repressor; lacI; The lac repressor binds to the lac operator to inhibit transcription in E. coli. This inhibition can be relieved by adding lactose or isopropyl-β-D-thiogalactopyranoside (IPTG).
    388..443     -  polyA_signal   β-globin poly(A) signal: rabbit β-globin polyadenylation signal (Gil and Proudfoot, 1987)
    518..640     -  CDS            HBB: HBB_COLGU - Experimental evidence at transcript level: Swiss-Prot protein existence level 2. Involved in oxygen transport from the lung to the various peripheral tissues. From Colobus guereza (Mantled guereza) (Eastern black-and-white colobus monkey).
    644..1216    -  intron         β-globin intron: intron from rabbit β-globin gene
   1312..1343    -  misc_feature   MCS (fragment): pUC18/19 multiple cloning site
   1437..1475    -  promoter       minimal CMV promoter: human cytomegalovirus (CMV) immediate early promoter
   1493..1708    -  protein_bind   tetracycline response element (fragment): contains seven copies of the tetracycline operator tetO tetracycline repressor TetR
   1708..1753    +  promoter       TRE3GV promoter (fragment): 3rd-generation Tet-responsive promoter that can be activated by binding of Tet-On® 3G, optimized for retroviral and lentiviral vectors
   1829..1856    +  misc_feature   MCS (fragment): pBluescript multiple cloning site
   1861..2580    +  CDS            EGFP: the original enhanced GFP (Yang et al., 1996) mammalian codon-optimized
   2591..2613    +  misc_feature   MCS (fragment): pBluescript multiple cloning site
   2627..2761    -  polyA_signal   SV40 poly(A) signal: SV40 polyadenylation signal
   2784..2867    -  CDS            large T antigen (fragment): large T antigen from SV40 (simian virus 40)
   2861..3091    -  CDS            str (fragment): STR_KLEPN - Protein inferred from homology: Swiss-Prot protein existence level 3. The aminoglycoside phosphotransferases achieve inactivation of their antibiotic substrates by phosphorylation. From Klebsiella pneumoniae.
   3210..3314    +  promoter       AmpR promoter: bla
   3315..4175    +  CDS            AmpR: β-lactamase; bla; confers resistance to ampicillin, carbenicillin, and related antibiotics
   4346..4934    +  rep_origin     ori: high-copy-number ColE1/pMB1/pBR322/pUC origin of replication
>Addgene plasmid #203126 | Salsa-BC285-P3H9 | addgene full sequence | sequence record 421469 | Addgene NGS Result
AGCGCCCAATACGCAAACCGCCTCTCCCCGCGCGTTGGCCGATTCATTAATGCAGTCGAGGGATCTCCAT
AAGAGAAGAGGGACAGCTATGACTGGGAGTAGTCAGGAGAGGAGGAAAAATCTGGCTAGTAAAACATGTA
AGGAAAATTTTAGGGATGTTAAAGAAAAAAATAACACAAAACAAAATATAAAAAAAATCTAACCTCAAGT
CAAGGCTTTTCTATGGAATAAGGAATGGACAGCAGGGGGCTGTTTCATATACTGATGACCTCTTTATAGC
CAACCTTTGTTCATGGCAGCCAGCATATGGGCATATGTTGCCAAACTCTAAACCAAATACTCATTCTGAT
GTTTTAAATGATTTGCCCTCCCATATGTCCTTCCGAGTGAGAGACACAAAAAATTCCAACACACTATTGC
AATGAAAATAAATTTCCTTTATTAGCCAGAAGTCAGATGCTCAAGGGGCTTCATGATGTCCCCATAATTT
TTGGCAGAGGGAAAAAGATCGATCTCAGTGGTATTTGTGAGCCAGGGCATTGGCCACACCAGCCACCACC
TTCTGATAGGCAGCCTGCACCTGAGGAGTGAATTCTTTGCCAAAATGATGAGACAGCACAACAACCAGCA
CGTTGCCCAGGAGCTGTAGGAAAGAGAAGAAGGCATGAACATGGTTAGCAGAGGGGCCCGGTTTGGACTC
AGAGTATTTTATCCTCATCTCAAACAGTGTATATCATTGTAACCATAAAGAGAAAGGCAGGATGATGACC
AGGGTGTAGTTGTTTCTACCAATAAGAATATTTCCACGCCAGCCAGAATTTATATGCAGAAATATTCTAC
CTTATCATTTAATTATAACAATTGTTCTCTAAAACTGTGCTGAAGTACAATATAATATACCCTGATTGCC
TTGAAAAAAAAGTGATTAGAGAAAGTACTTACAATCTGACAAATAAACAAAAGTGAATTTAAAAATTCGT
TACAAATGCAAGCTAAAGTTTAACGAAAAAGTTACAGAAAATGAAAAGAAAATAAGAGGAGACAATGGTT
GTCAACAGAGTAGAAAGTGAAAGAAACAAAATTATCATGAGGGTCCATGGTGATACAAGGGACATCTTCC
CATTCTAAACAACACCCTGAAAACTTTGCCCCCTCCATATAACATGAATTTTACAATAGCGAAAAAGAAA
GAACAATCAAGGGTCCCCAAACTCACCCTGAAGTTCTCAGCTCTAGAGATATCGTCGAGGCCGCGCTAGC
GTTTAAACTGTCGACCTTAATTAAGAGATCTGCTCGAGGCGCGTCAGCTGACTAGAGGATCCCCGGGTAC
CGAGCTCGAATTCGGGGCCGCGGAGGCTGGATCGGTCCCGGTGTCTTCTATGGAGGTCAAAACAGCGTGG
ATGGCGTCTCCAGGCGATCTGACGGTTCACTAAACGAGCTCTGCTTATATAGGCCTCCCACCGTACACGC
CTACCTCGACCCGGGTACCGAGCTCGACTTTCACTTTTCTCTATCACTGATAGGGAGTGGTAAACTCGAC
TTTCACTTTTCTCTATCACTGATAGGGAGTGGTAAACTCGACTTTCACTTTTCTCTATCACTGATAGGGA
GTGGTAAACTCGACTTTCACTTTTCTCTATCACTGATAGGGAGTGGTAAACTCGACTTTCACTTTTCTCT
ATCACTGATAGGGAGTGGTAAACTCGACCTATATAAGCAGAGCTCGTTTAGTGAACCGTCAGATCGCCTG
GAGACGCCATCCACGCTGTTTTGACCTCCATAGAAGACACCGGGACCGATCCAGCCTCCGCGGCCCCGAA
TTCCTGCAGCGGCCGCTCTAGAACTAGTGGATCCCCGCGGATGGTGAGCAAGGGCGAGGAGCTGTTCACC
GGGGTGGTGCCCATCCTGGTCGAGCTGGACGGCGACGTAAACGGCCACAAGTTCAGCGTGTCCGGCGAGG
GCGAGGGCGATGCCACCTACGGCAAGCTGACCCTGAAGTTCATCTGCACCACCGGCAAGCTGCCCGTGCC
CTGGCCCACCCTCGTGACCACCCTGACCTACGGCGTGCAGTGCTTCAGCCGCTACCCCGACCACATGAAG
CAGCACGACTTCTTCAAGTCCGCCATGCCCGAAGGCTACGTCCAGGAGCGCACCATCTTCTTCAAGGACG
ACGGCAACTACAAGACCCGCGCCGAGGTGAAGTTCGAGGGCGACACCCTGGTGAACCGCATCGAGCTGAA
GGGCATCGACTTCAAGGAGGACGGCAACATCCTGGGGCACAAGCTGGAGTACAACTACAACAGCCACAAC
GTCTATATCATGGCCGACAAGCAGAAGAACGGCATCAAGGTGAACTTCAAGATCCGCCACAACATCGAGG
ACGGCAGCGTGCAGCTCGCCGACCACTACCAGCAGAACACCCCCATCGGCGACGGCCCCGTGCTGCTGCC
CGACAACCACTACCTGAGCACCCAGTCCGCCCTGAGCAAAGACCCCAACGAGAAGCGCGATCACATGGTC
CTGCTGGAGTTCGTGACCGCCGCCGGGATCACTCTCGGCATGGACGAGCTGTACAAGTAAGGATTCAGCT
GAATTCGATATCAAGCTTGTCGACCTAGTTCTAGAGGATCCAGACATGATAAGATACATTGATGAGTTTG
GACAAACCACAACTAGAATGCAGTGAAAAAAATGCTTTATTTGTGAAATTTGTGATGCTATTGCTTTATT
TGTAACCATTATAAGCTGCAATAAACAAGTTAACAACAACAATTGCATTCATTTTATGTTTCAGGTTCAG
GGGGAGGTGTGGGAGGTTTTTTAAAGCAAGTAAAACCTCTACAAATGTGGTATGGCTGATTATGATCCTG
CAAGCCTCGTCGTCCTGGCCGGACCACGCTATCTGTGCAAGGTCCCCGGCCCCGGACGCGCGCTCCATGA
GCAGAGCGCCCGCCGCCGAGGCGAAGACTCGGGCGGCGCCCTGCCCGTCCCACCAGGTCAACAGGCGGTA
ACCGGCCTCTTCATCGGGAATGCGCGCGACCTTCAGCATCGCCGGCATGTCCCCCTGGCGGACGGGAAGT
ATCCAGCTCGACCAAGCTGGCCGCGTCGAGTGAAGACGAAAGGGCCTCGTGATACGCCTATTTTTATAGG
TTAATGTCATGATAATAATGGTTTCTTAGACGTCAGGTGGCACTTTTCGGGGAAATGTGCGCGGAACCCC
TATTTGTTTATTTTTCTAAATACATTCAAATATGTATCCGCTCATGAGACAATAACCCTGATAAATGCTT
CAATAATATTGAAAAAGGAAGAGTATGAGTATTCAACATTTCCGTGTCGCCCTTATTCCCTTTTTTGCGG
CATTTTGCCTTCCTGTTTTTGCTCACCCAGAAACGCTGGTGAAAGTAAAAGATGCTGAAGATCAGTTGGG
TGCACGAGTGGGTTACATCGAACTGGATCTCAACAGCGGTAAGATCCTTGAGAGTTTTCGCCCCGAAGAA
CGTTTTCCAATGATGAGCACTTTTAAAGTTCTGCTATGTGGCGCGGTATTATCCCGTGTTGACGCCGGGC
AAGAGCAACTCGGTCGCCGCATACACTATTCTCAGAATGACTTGGTTGAGTACTCACCAGTCACAGAAAA
GCATCTTACGGATGGCATGACAGTAAGAGAATTATGCAGTGCTGCCATAACCATGAGTGATAACACTGCG
GCCAACTTACTTCTGACAACGATCGGAGGACCGAAGGAGCTAACCGCTTTTTTGCACAACATGGGGGATC
ATGTAACTCGCCTTGATCGTTGGGAACCGGAGCTGAATGAAGCCATACCAAACGACGAGCGTGACACCAC
GATGCCTGTAGCAATGGCAACAACGTTGCGCAAACTATTAACTGGCGAACTACTTACTCTAGCTTCCCGG
CAACAATTAATAGACTGGATGGAGGCGGATAAAGTTGCAGGACCACTTCTGCGCTCGGCCCTTCCGGCTG
GCTGGTTTATTGCTGATAAATCTGGAGCCGGTGAGCGTGGGTCTCGCGGTATCATTGCAGCACTGGGGCC
AGATGGTAAGCCCTCCCGTATCGTAGTTATCTACACGACGGGGAGTCAGGCAACTATGGATGAACGAAAT
AGACAGATCGCTGAGATAGGTGCCTCACTGATTAAGCATTGGTAACTGTCAGACCAAGTTTACTCATATA
TACTTTAGATTGATTTAAAACTTCATTTTTAATTTAAAAGGATCTAGGTGAAGATCCTTTTTGATAATCT
CATGACCAAAATCCCTTAACGTGAGTTTTCGTTCCACTGAGCGTCAGACCCCGTAGAAAAGATCAAAGGA
TCTTCTTGAGATCCTTTTTTTCTGCGCGTAATCTGCTGCTTGCAAACAAAAAAACCACCGCTACCAGCGG
TGGTTTGTTTGCCGGATCAAGAGCTACCAACTCTTTTTCCGAAGGTAACTGGCTTCAGCAGAGCGCAGAT
ACCAAATACTGTTCTTCTAGTGTAGCCGTAGTTAGGCCACCACTTCAAGAACTCTGTAGCACCGCCTACA
TACCTCGCTCTGCTAATCCTGTTACCAGTGGCTGCTGCCAGTGGCGATAAGTCGTGTCTTACCGGGTTGG
ACTCAAGACGATAGTTACCGGATAAGGCGCAGCGGTCGGGCTGAACGGGGGGTTCGTGCACACAGCCCAG
CTTGGAGCGAACGACCTACACCGAACTGAGATACCTACAGCGTGAGCTATGAGAAAGCGCCACGCTTCCC
GAAGGGAGAAAGGCGGACAGGTATCCGGTAAGCGGCAGGGTCGGAACAGGAGAGCGCACGAGGGAGCTTC
CAGGGGGAAACGCCTGGTATCTTTATAGTCCTGTCGGGTTTCGCCACCTCTGACTTGAGCGTCGATTTTT
GTGATGCTCGTCAGGGGGGCGGAGCCTATGGAAAAACGCCAGCAACGCGGCCTTTTTACGGTTCCTGGCC
TTTTGCTGGCCTTTTGCTCACATGTTCTTTCCTGCGTTATCCCCTGATTCTGTGGATAACCGTATTACCG
CCTTTGAGTGAGCTGATACCGCTCGCCGCAGCCGAACGACCGAGCGCAGCGAGTCAGTGAGCGAGGAAGC
GGAAG
