>Addgene plasmid #203126 | Salsa-BC285-P3H9 | depositor partial sequence | sequence record 393999 | BC285
GGATTCAGCT
